>Addgene plasmid #154759 | pFastBac-His-MBP-SCov2-nsp12 | depositor full sequence | sequence record 299322 | pFastBac-His-MBP-SCov2-nsp12 sequence 9412 bps
GACCAGCCGCGTAACCTGGCAAAATCGGTTACGGTTGAGTAATAAATGGATGCCCTGCGTAAGCGGGTGT
GGGCGGACAATAAAGTCTTAAACTGAACAAAATAGATCTAAACTATGACAATAAAGTCTTAAACTAGACA
GAATAGTTGTAAACTGAAATCAGTCCAGTTATGCTGTGAAAAAGCATACTGGACTTTTGTTATGGCTAAA
GCAAACTCTTCATTTTCTGAAGTGCAAATTGCCCGTCGTATTAAAGAGGGGCGTGGCCAAGGGCATGGTA
AAGACTATATTCGCGGCGTTGTGACAATTTACCGAACAACTCCGCGGCCGGGAAGCCGATCTCGGCTTGA
ACGAATTGTTAGGTGGCGGTACTTGGGTCGATATCAAAGTGCATCACTTCTTCCCGTATGCCCAACTTTG
TATAGAGAGCCACTGCGGGATCGTCACCGTAATCTGCTTGCACGTAGATCACATAAGCACCAAGCGCGTT
GGCCTCATGCTTGAGGAGATTGATGAGCGCGGTGGCAATGCCCTGCCTCCGGTGCTCGCCGGAGACTGCG
AGATCATAGATATAGATCTCACTACGCGGCTGCTCAAACTTGGGCAGAACGTAAGCCGCGAGAGCGCCAA
CAACCGCTTCTTGGTCGAAGGCAGCAAGCGCGATGAATGTCTTACTACGGAGCAAGTTCCCGAGGTAATC
GGAGTCCGGCTGATGTTGGGAGTAGGTGGCTACGTCTCCGAACTCACGACCGAAAAGATCAAGAGCAGCC
CGCATGGATTTGACTTGGTCAGGGCCGAGCCTACATGTGCGAATGATGCCCATACTTGAGCCACCTAACT
TTGTTTTAGGGCGACTGCCCTGCTGCGTAACATCGTTGCTGCTCCATAACATCAAACATCGACCCACGGC
GTAACGCGCTTGCTGCTTGGATGCCCGAGGCATAGACTGTACAAAAAAACAGTCATAACAAGCCATGAAA
ACCGCCACTGCGCCGTTACCACCGCTGCGTTCGGTCAAGGTTCTGGACCAGTTGCGTGAGCGCATACGCT
ACTTGCATTACAGTTTACGAACCGAACAGGCTTATGTCAACTGGGTTCGTGCCTTCATCCGTTTCCACGG
TGTGCGTCACCCGGCAACCTTGGGCAGCAGCGAAGTCGAGGCATTTCTGTCCTGGCTGGCGAACGAGCGC
AAGGTTTCGGTCTCCACGCATCGTCAGGCATTGGCGGCCTTGCTGTTCTTCTACGGCAAGGTGCTGTGCA
CGGATCTGCCCTGGCTTCAGGAGATCGGAAGACCTCGGCCGTCGCGGCGCTTGCCGGTGGTGCTGACCCC
GGATGAAGTGGTTCGCATCCTCGGTTTTCTGGAAGGCGAGCATCGTTTGTTCGCCCAGGACTCTAGCTAT
AGTTCTAGTGGTTGGCTACGTATACTCCGGACTATTAATAGATCATGGAGATAATTAGCGGCCGCGTTTA
AACATCCACCATTTGATGGAGATAATTAAAATGATAACCATCTCGCAAATAAATAAGTATTTTACTGTTT
TCGTAACAGTTTTGTAATAAAAAAACCTATAACTATTCCGGATTATTCATACCGTCCCACCATCGGGCGC
GGATCCCGGACCGATGGGTTCTTCTCACCATCACCATCACCATGGTTCTTCTATGAAAATCGAAGAAGGT
AAACTGGTAATCTGGATTAACGGCGATAAAGGCTATAACGGTCTCGCTGAAGTCGGTAAGAAATTCGAGA
AAGATACCGGAATTAAAGTCACCGTTGAGCATCCGGATAAACTGGAAGAGAAATTCCCACAGGTTGCGGC
AACTGGCGATGGCCCTGACATTATCTTCTGGGCACACGACCGCTTTGGTGGCTACGCTCAATCTGGCCTG
TTGGCTGAAATCACCCCGGACAAAGCGTTCCAGGACAAGCTGTATCCGTTTACCTGGGATGCCGTACGTT
ACAACGGCAAGCTGATTGCTTACCCGATCGCTGTTGAAGCGTTATCGCTGATTTATAACAAAGATCTGCT
GCCGAACCCGCCAAAAACCTGGGAAGAGATCCCGGCGCTGGATAAAGAACTGAAAGCGAAAGGTAAGAGC
GCGCTGATGTTCAACCTGCAAGAACCGTACTTCACCTGGCCGCTGATTGCTGCTGACGGGGGTTATGCGT
TCAAGTATGAAAACGGCAAGTACGACATTAAAGACGTGGGCGTGGATAACGCTGGCGCGAAAGCGGGTCT
GACCTTCCTGGTTGACCTGATTAAAAACAAACACATGAATGCAGACACCGATTACTCCATCGCAGAAGCT
GCCTTTAATAAAGGCGAAACAGCGATGACCATCAACGGCCCGTGGGCATGGTCCAACATCGACACCAGCA
AAGTGAATTATGGTGTAACGGTACTGCCGACCTTCAAGGGTCAACCATCCAAACCGTTCGTTGGCGTGCT
GAGCGCAGGTATTAACGCCGCCAGTCCGAACAAAGAGCTGGCAAAAGAGTTCCTCGAAAACTATCTGCTG
ACTGATGAAGGTCTGGAAGCGGTTAATAAAGACAAACCGCTGGGTGCCGTAGCGCTGAAGTCTTACGAGG
AAGAGTTGGCGAAAGATCCACGTATTGCCGCCACTATGGAAAACGCCCAGAAAGGTGAAATCATGCCGAA
CATCCCGCAGATGTCCGCTTTCTGGTATGCCGTGCGTACTGCGGTGATCAACGCCGCCAGCGGTCGTCAG
ACTGTCGATGAAGCCCTGAAAGACGCGCAGACTAATTCGAGCTCGAACAACAACAACAATAACAATAACA
ACAACCTCGGGATCGAGGAAAACCTGTACTTCCAATCCAATGCATCTGCTGACGCTCAGTCCTTCCTGAA
CCGTGTGTGCGGTGTCTCTGCTGCTCGTCTGACTCCTTGCGGTACTGGAACCTCTACCGACGTGGTGTAC
CGTGCTTTCGACATCTACAACGACAAGGTGGCCGGTTTCGCTAAGTTCCTCAAGACCAACTGCTGCCGCT
TCCAAGAGAAGGACGAGGACGACAACCTGATCGACTCCTACTTCGTGGTCAAGCGTCACACCTTCTCCAA
CTACCAGCACGAGGAAACTATCTACAACCTGCTGAAGGACTGCCCCGCTGTGGCTAAGCACGACTTCTTC
AAGTTCCGTATCGACGGCGACATGGTGCCCCACATCTCTCGTCAGCGTCTGACCAAGTACACCATGGCTG
ACCTGGTGTACGCTCTGCGCCACTTCGATGAGGGAAACTGCGACACCCTGAAAGAGATCCTGGTCACCTA
CAACTGCTGTGACGACGACTACTTCAACAAGAAGGATTGGTACGACTTCGTCGAGAACCCCGACATCCTG
CGTGTGTACGCTAACCTGGGAGAGCGTGTGCGTCAGGCTCTGCTCAAGACTGTGCAGTTCTGCGACGCTA
TGCGTAACGCTGGTATCGTGGGAGTGCTGACCCTGGACAACCAGGACCTGAACGGCAATTGGTATGATTT
CGGCGACTTCATCCAGACTACCCCTGGTTCTGGTGTCCCCGTGGTGGACTCTTACTACTCCCTGCTGATG
CCCATCCTGACTCTGACCCGTGCTCTGACCGCTGAGTCTCACGTGGACACCGACCTGACCAAGCCTTACA
TCAAGTGGGACTTGCTGAAGTACGATTTCACCGAGGAACGCCTGAAGCTGTTCGACCGTTACTTCAAGTA
CTGGGACCAGACCTACCATCCTAACTGCGTGAACTGCCTGGACGACCGTTGCATCCTGCACTGCGCTAAC
TTCAACGTGCTGTTCTCCACTGTGTTCCCTCCAACCTCCTTCGGTCCTCTCGTGCGCAAGATCTTCGTGG
ACGGTGTCCCTTTCGTGGTGTCCACCGGTTACCACTTCCGTGAACTGGGTGTCGTGCATAACCAGGACGT
CAACCTCCACTCCTCTCGTCTGTCCTTCAAAGAGCTGCTGGTCTACGCTGCTGACCCCGCTATGCATGCT
GCTTCCGGAAACCTGCTGCTGGACAAGCGTACCACTTGCTTCTCCGTGGCTGCCCTGACTAACAACGTGG
CCTTCCAGACCGTGAAGCCCGGCAATTTCAACAAGGACTTCTACGATTTCGCCGTGTCCAAGGGCTTCTT
CAAAGAAGGCTCCTCCGTCGAGCTGAAGCACTTCTTCTTCGCTCAAGACGGCAACGCTGCTATCTCCGAC
TACGACTACTACCGTTACAACTTGCCCACCATGTGCGACATCCGTCAGCTGCTGTTCGTGGTCGAGGTGG
TGGACAAGTACTTCGACTGCTACGACGGTGGTTGCATCAACGCCAATCAAGTGATCGTGAACAACCTGGA
CAAGTCCGCTGGCTTCCCCTTCAACAAATGGGGCAAAGCTCGTCTGTACTACGACTCCATGTCCTACGAG
GACCAGGACGCTCTGTTCGCTTACACCAAGCGTAACGTGATCCCCACCATCACTCAGATGAACCTGAAAT
ACGCCATCTCCGCTAAGAACCGTGCTCGTACCGTGGCTGGTGTCTCCATCTGCTCCACCATGACCAACCG
TCAGTTCCACCAGAAGCTGCTGAAGTCAATCGCTGCTACCCGCGGTGCTACCGTGGTCATCGGTACTTCC
AAGTTCTACGGTGGCTGGCACAACATGCTGAAAACCGTGTACTCCGACGTGGAAAACCCTCACCTGATGG
GCTGGGACTACCCCAAGTGCGATCGTGCTATGCCTAACATGCTGCGTATCATGGCTTCCCTGGTGCTGGC
TCGCAAGCACACTACTTGCTGCTCCCTGTCTCACCGTTTCTACCGTCTGGCTAACGAGTGCGCTCAGGTG
CTGTCCGAGATGGTCATGTGCGGTGGTTCCCTGTACGTGAAGCCTGGTGGTACTTCCTCTGGCGACGCTA
CCACCGCTTACGCTAACTCCGTGTTCAACATCTGCCAGGCTGTGACCGCTAACGTGAACGCTCTGCTGTC
CACCGACGGCAACAAGATCGCTGACAAATACGTGCGTAACCTGCAGCACCGTCTGTACGAGTGCCTGTAC
CGTAACCGTGACGTCGACACTGACTTCGTGAACGAGTTCTACGCTTACCTGCGCAAGCACTTCAGCATGA
TGATCCTGTCCGACGACGCTGTCGTGTGCTTCAACTCCACCTACGCTTCCCAAGGCCTGGTGGCTTCCAT
CAAGAACTTCAAGTCCGTGCTGTACTACCAGAACAACGTGTTCATGTCCGAGGCTAAGTGCTGGACCGAG
ACTGACCTGACTAAGGGTCCCCACGAGTTCTGCTCCCAGCACACCATGCTGGTCAAGCAGGGCGACGATT
ACGTGTACCTGCCTTATCCTGATCCTTCTCGTATCCTCGGCGCTGGTTGCTTCGTGGATGACATCGTCAA
GACCGACGGAACCCTGATGATCGAGCGTTTCGTGTCCCTGGCTATCGACGCTTACCCTCTGACTAAGCAC
CCCAATCAAGAGTACGCTGACGTGTTCCACCTGTACCTGCAGTACATCCGCAAGCTGCACGACGAGCTGA
CCGGACACATGCTGGACATGTACTCCGTGATGCTGACCAACGACAACACCTCTCGTTACTGGGAGCCCGA
ATTCTACGAGGCTATGTACACCCCTCACACCGTGCTGCAATAATAACATTGGAAGTGGATAACGGATCCG
AATTCGAGCGCCGTCGACAAGCTTGCGGCCTCATGATCTCCTAGGGGCCGCACTCGAGGCATGCGGTACC
AAGCTTGTCGAGAAGTACTAGAGGATCATAATCAGCCATACCACATTTGTAGAGGTTTTACTTGCTTTAA
AAAACCTCCCACACCTCCCCCTGAACCTGAAACATAAAATGAATGCAATTGTTGTTGTTAACTTGTTTAT
TGCAGCTTATAATGGTTACAAATAAAGCAATAGCATCACAAATTTCACAAATAAAGCATTTTTTTCACTG
CATTCTAGTTGTGGTTTGTCCAAACTCATCAATGTATCTTATCATGTCTGGATCTGATCACTGCTTGAGC
CTAGAAACATCCACCATTTAAATGGAGTTAGGTTTAAACGCCTGCAGGGGAGATCCGAACCAGATAAGTG
AAATCTAGTTCCAAACTATTTTGTCATTTTTAATTTTCGTATTAGCTTACGACGCTACACCCAGTTCCCA
TCTATTTTGTCACTCTTCCCTAAATAATCCTTAAAAACTCCATTTCCACCCCTCCCAGTTCCCAACTATT
TTGTCCGCCCACAGCGGGGCATTTTTCTTCCTGTTATGTTTTTAATCAAACATCCTGCCAACTCCATGTG
ACAAACCGTCATCTTCGGCTACTTTTTCTCTGTCACAGAATGAAAATTTTTCTGTCATCTCTTCGTTATT
AATGTTTGTAATTGACTGAATATCAACGCTTATTTGCAGCCTGAATGGCGAATGGG
[124 nt withheld, positions 6427-6550]
C
[91 nt withheld, positions 6552-6642]
A
[49 nt withheld, positions 6644-6692]
CCTTTGACGTTGGAGTCCACGTTCTTT
[37 nt withheld, positions 6720-6756]
ACCCTATCTCGGTCTATTCTTTTGATTTATAAGGGATTTTGCCGATTTCGGCCTATTGGTTAAAAAATGA
GCTGATTTAACAAAAATTTAACGCGAATTTTAACAAACTATTAACGTTTACAATTTCAGGTGGCACTTTT
CGGGGAAATGTGCGCGGAACCCCTATTTGTTTATTTTTCTAAATACATTCAAATATGTATCCGCTCATGA
GACAATAACCCTGATAAATGCTTCAATACTATTGAAAAAGGAAGAGTATGAGTATTCAACATTTCCGTGT
CGCCCTTATTCCCTTTTTTGCGGCATTTTGCCTTCCTGTTTTTGCTCACCCAGAAACGCTGGTGAAAGTA
AAAGATGCTGAAGATCAGTTGGGTGCACGAGTGGGTTACATCGAACTGGATCTCAACAGCGGTAAGATCC
TTGAGAGTTTTCGCCCCGAAGAACGTTTTCCAATGATGAGCACTTTTAAAGTTCTGCTATGTGGCGCGGT
ATTATCCCGTATTGACGCCGGGCAAGAGCAACTCGGTCGCCGCATACACTATTCTCAGAATGACTTGGTT
GAGTACTCACCAGTCACAGAAAAGCATCTTACGGATGGCATGACAGTAAGAGAATTATGCAGTGCTGCCA
TAACCATGAGTGATAACACTGCGGCCAACTTACTTCTGACAACGATCGGAGGACCGAAGGAGCTAACCGC
TTTTTTGCACAACATGGGGGATCATGTAACTCGCCTTGATCGTTGGGAACCGGAGCTGAATGAAGCCATA
CCAAACGACGAGCGTGACACCACGATGCCTGTAGCAATGGCAACAACGTTGCGCAAACTATTAACTGGCG
AACTACTTACTCTAGCTTCCCGGCAACAATTAATAGACTGGATGGAGGCGGATAAAGTTGCAGGACCACT
TCTGCGCTCGGCCCTTCCGGCTGGCTGGTTTATTGCTGATAAATCTGGAGCCGGTGAGCGTGGGTCTCGC
GGTATCATTGCAGCACTGGGGCCAGATGGTAAGCCCTCCCGTATCGTAGTTATCTACACGACGGGGAGTC
AGGCAACTATGGATGAACGAAATAGACAGATCGCTGAGATAGGTGCCTCACTGATTAAGCATTGGTAACT
GTCAGACCAAGTTTACTCATATATACTTTAGATTGATTTAAAACTTCATTTTTAATTTAAAAGGATCTAG
GTGAAGATCCTTTTTGATAATCTCATGACCAAAATCCCTTAACGTGAGTTTTCGTTCCACTGAGCGTCAG
ACCCCGTAGAAAAGATCAAAGGATCTTCTTGAGATCCTTTTTTTCTGCGCGTAATCTGCTGCTTGCAAAC
AAAAAAACCACCGCTACCAGCGGTGGTTTGTTTGCCGGATCAAGAGCTACCAACTCTTTTTCCGAAGGTA
ACTGGCTTCAGCAGAGCGCAGATACCAAATACTGTCCTTCTAGTGTAGCCGTAGTTAGGCCACCACTTCA
AGAACTCTGTAGCACCGCCTACATACCTCGCTCTGCTAATCCTGTTACCAGTGGCTGCTGCCAGTGGCGA
TAAGTCGTGTCTTACCGGGTTGGACTCAAGACGATAGTTACCGGATAAGGCGCAGCGGTCGGGCTGAACG
GGGGGTTCGTGCACACAGCCCAGCTTGGAGCGAACGACCTACACCGAACTGAGATACCTACAGCGTGAGC
TATGAGAAAGCGCCACGCTTCCCGAAGGGAGAAAGGCGGACAGGTATCCGGTAAGCGGCAGGGTCGGAAC
AGGAGAGCGCACGAGGGAGCTTCCAGGGGGAAACGCCTGGTATCTTTATAGTCCTGTCGGGTTTCGCCAC
CTCTGACTTGAGCGTCGATTTTTGTGATGCTCGTCAGGGGGGCGGAGCCTATGGAAAAACGCCAGCAACG
CGGCCTTTTTACGGTTCCTGGCCTTTTGCTGGCCTTTTGCTCACATGTTCTTTCCTGCGTTATCCCCTGA
TTCTGTGGATAACCGTATTACCGCCTTTGAGTGAGCTGATACCGCTCGCCGCAGCCGAACGACCGAGCGC
AGCGAGTCAGTGAGCGAGGAAGCGGAAGAGGCGCGCCATGCGGTATTTTCTCCTTACGCATCTGTGCGGT
ATTTCACACCGCATATATGGTGCACTCTCAGTACAATCTGCTCTGATGCCGCATAGTTAAGCCAGTATAC
ACTCCGCTATCGCTACGTGACTGGGTCATGGCTGCGCCCCGACACCCGCCAACACCCGCTGACGCGCCCT
GACGGGCTTGTCTGCTCCCGGCATCCGCTTACAGACAAGCTGTGACCGTCTCCGGGAGCTGCATGTGTCA
GAGGTTTTCACCGTCATCACCGAAACGCGCGAGGCAGCTGCGGTAAAGCTCATCAGCGTGGTCGTGAAGC
GATTCACAGATGTCTGCCTGTTCATCCGCGTCCAGCTCGTTGAGTTTCTCCAGAAGCGTTAATGTCTGGC
TTCTGATAAAGCGGGCCATGTTAAGGGCGGTTTTTTCCTGTTTGGTCACTGATGCCTCCGTGTAAGGGGG
ATTTCTGTTCATGGGGGTAATGATACCGATGAAACGAGAGAGGATGCTCACGATACGGGTTACTGATGAT
GAACATGCCCGGTTACTGGAACGTTGTGAGGGTAAACAACTGGCGGTATGGATGCGGCGGGACCAG
Features (pLannotate 1.2.2; 20 found; start..end, strand, type, name):
     68..292     -  mobile_element Tn7R: mini-Tn7 element (right end of the Tn7 transposon) Tn7
    359..892     -  CDS            GmR: gentamycin acetyltransferase; aacC1; confers resistance to gentamycin
   1062..1090    -  promoter       Pc promoter: intI1 (promoter lies within the coding sequence); class 1 integron promoter
   1068..1415    -  CDS            YPR2_ECOLX (fragment): Protein predicted: Swiss-Prot protein existence level 4. From Escherichia coli.
   1486..1572    +  promoter       polyhedrin promoter (fragment): polh from Autographa californica; promoter for the baculovirus polyhedrin gene
   1636..1653    +  CDS            6xHis: 6xHis affinity tag
   1663..2763    +  CDS            MBP: maltose binding protein from E. coli; malE (mutated); This version of the gene does not encode a signal sequence, so MBP will remain in the cytosol.
   2818..2834    +  CDS            TEV site (fragment): tobacco etch virus (TEV) protease recognition and cleavage site
   2845..5640    +  CDS            rep (fragment): R1AB_SARS2 - Experimental evidence at protein level: Swiss-Prot protein existence level 1. [2'-O-methyltransferase]: Methyltransferase that mediates mRNA cap 2'-O-ribose methylation to the 5'-cap structure of viral mRNAs. N7-methyl guanosine cap is a prerequisite for binding of nsp16. Therefore plays an essential role in viral mRNAs cap methylation which is essential to evade immune system. From Severe acute respiratory syndrome coronavirus 2 (2019-nCoV) (SARS-CoV-2).
   5764..5847    +  CDS            large T antigen (fragment): large T antigen from SV40 (simian virus 40)
   5870..6004    +  polyA_signal   SV40 poly(A) signal: SV40 polyadenylation signal
   6078..6243    -  mobile_element Tn7L: mini-Tn7 element (left end of the Tn7 transposon) Tn7
   6406..6422    +  CDS            lacZα (fragment): LacZα fragment of β-galactosidase; lacZ fragment
   6427..6855    +  rep_origin     f1 ori (sequence partly withheld): f1 bacteriophage origin of replication; arrow indicates direction of (+) strand synthesis
   6909..7013    +  promoter       AmpR promoter: bla
   7014..7874    +  CDS            AmpR: β-lactamase; bla; confers resistance to ampicillin, carbenicillin, and related antibiotics
   8045..8633    +  rep_origin     ori: high-copy-number ColE1/pMB1/pBR322/pUC origin of replication
   8824..8962    -  misc_feature   bom: basis of mobility region from pBR322
   9064..9255    -  CDS            rop: Rop protein, which maintains plasmids at low copy number; rop
   9296..9406    +  CDS            mbeC (fragment): MBEC_ECOLX - Experimental evidence at protein level: Swiss-Prot protein existence level 1. Required for efficient mobilization of ColE1 plasmid and is thus essential to promote the specific transfer of the plasmid during conjugation. Probably functions by inducing DNA bending, helping the MbeA relaxase to melt the DNA around the nic site and cleave the phosphodiester bond. Binds specifically double-stranded DNA (dsDNA) containing the ColE1 oriT but does not recognize the inverted repeat (IR). From Escherichia coli.
