>Addgene plasmid #154759 | pFastBac-His-MBP-SCov2-nsp12 | addgene full sequence | sequence record 308788 | Addgene NGS Result
AAAATGATAACCATCTCGCAAATAAATAAGTATTTTACTGTTTTCGTAACAGTTTTGTAATAAAAAAACC
TATAACTATTCCGGATTATTCATACCGTCCCACCATCGGGCGCGGATCCCGGACCGATGGGTTCTTCTCA
CCATCACCATCACCATGGTTCTTCTATGAAAATCGAAGAAGGTAAACTGGTAATCTGGATTAACGGCGAT
AAAGGCTATAACGGTCTCGCTGAAGTCGGTAAGAAATTCGAGAAAGATACCGGAATTAAAGTCACCGTTG
AGCATCCGGATAAACTGGAAGAGAAATTCCCACAGGTTGCGGCAACTGGCGATGGCCCTGACATTATCTT
CTGGGCACACGACCGCTTTGGTGGCTACGCTCAATCTGGCCTGTTGGCTGAAATCACCCCGGACAAAGCG
TTCCAGGACAAGCTGTATCCGTTTACCTGGGATGCCGTACGTTACAACGGCAAGCTGATTGCTTACCCGA
TCGCTGTTGAAGCGTTATCGCTGATTTATAACAAAGATCTGCTGCCGAACCCGCCAAAAACCTGGGAAGA
GATCCCGGCGCTGGATAAAGAACTGAAAGCGAAAGGTAAGAGCGCGCTGATGTTCAACCTGCAAGAACCG
TACTTCACCTGGCCGCTGATTGCTGCTGACGGGGGTTATGCGTTCAAGTATGAAAACGGCAAGTACGACA
TTAAAGACGTGGGCGTGGATAACGCTGGCGCGAAAGCGGGTCTGACCTTCCTGGTTGACCTGATTAAAAA
CAAACACATGAATGCAGACACCGATTACTCCATCGCAGAAGCTGCCTTTAATAAAGGCGAAACAGCGATG
ACCATCAACGGCCCGTGGGCATGGTCCAACATCGACACCAGCAAAGTGAATTATGGTGTAACGGTACTGC
CGACCTTCAAGGGTCAACCATCCAAACCGTTCGTTGGCGTGCTGAGCGCAGGTATTAACGCCGCCAGTCC
GAACAAAGAGCTGGCAAAAGAGTTCCTCGAAAACTATCTGCTGACTGATGAAGGTCTGGAAGCGGTTAAT
AAAGACAAACCGCTGGGTGCCGTAGCGCTGAAGTCTTACGAGGAAGAGTTGGCGAAAGATCCACGTATTG
CCGCCACTATGGAAAACGCCCAGAAAGGTGAAATCATGCCGAACATCCCGCAGATGTCCGCTTTCTGGTA
TGCCGTGCGTACTGCGGTGATCAACGCCGCCAGCGGTCGTCAGACTGTCGATGAAGCCCTGAAAGACGCG
CAGACTAATTCGAGCTCGAACAACAACAACAATAACAATAACAACAACCTCGGGATCGAGGAAAACCTGT
ACTTCCAATCCAATGCATCTGCTGACGCTCAGTCCTTCCTGAACCGTGTGTGCGGTGTCTCTGCTGCTCG
TCTGACTCCTTGCGGTACTGGAACCTCTACCGACGTGGTGTACCGTGCTTTCGACATCTACAACGACAAG
GTGGCCGGTTTCGCTAAGTTCCTCAAGACCAACTGCTGCCGCTTCCAAGAGAAGGACGAGGACGACAACC
TGATCGACTCCTACTTCGTGGTCAAGCGTCACACCTTCTCCAACTACCAGCACGAGGAAACTATCTACAA
CCTGCTGAAGGACTGCCCCGCTGTGGCTAAGCACGACTTCTTCAAGTTCCGTATCGACGGCGACATGGTG
CCCCACATCTCTCGTCAGCGTCTGACCAAGTACACCATGGCTGACCTGGTGTACGCTCTGCGCCACTTCG
ATGAGGGAAACTGCGACACCCTGAAAGAGATCCTGGTCACCTACAACTGCTGTGACGACGACTACTTCAA
CAAGAAGGATTGGTACGACTTCGTCGAGAACCCCGACATCCTGCGTGTGTACGCTAACCTGGGAGAGCGT
GTGCGTCAGGCTCTGCTCAAGACTGTGCAGTTCTGCGACGCTATGCGTAACGCTGGTATCGTGGGAGTGC
TGACCCTGGACAACCAGGACCTGAACGGCAATTGGTATGATTTCGGCGACTTCATCCAGACTACCCCTGG
TTCTGGTGTCCCCGTGGTGGACTCTTACTACTCCCTGCTGATGCCCATCCTGACTCTGACCCGTGCTCTG
ACCGCTGAGTCTCACGTGGACACCGACCTGACCAAGCCTTACATCAAGTGGGACTTGCTGAAGTACGATT
TCACCGAGGAACGCCTGAAGCTGTTCGACCGTTACTTCAAGTACTGGGACCAGACCTACCATCCTAACTG
CGTGAACTGCCTGGACGACCGTTGCATCCTGCACTGCGCTAACTTCAACGTGCTGTTCTCCACTGTGTTC
CCTCCAACCTCCTTCGGTCCTCTCGTGCGCAAGATCTTCGTGGACGGTGTCCCTTTCGTGGTGTCCACCG
GTTACCACTTCCGTGAACTGGGTGTCGTGCATAACCAGGACGTCAACCTCCACTCCTCTCGTCTGTCCTT
CAAAGAGCTGCTGGTCTACGCTGCTGACCCCGCTATGCATGCTGCTTCCGGAAACCTGCTGCTGGACAAG
CGTACCACTTGCTTCTCCGTGGCTGCCCTGACTAACAACGTGGCCTTCCAGACCGTGAAGCCCGGCAATT
TCAACAAGGACTTCTACGATTTCGCCGTGTCCAAGGGCTTCTTCAAAGAAGGCTCCTCCGTCGAGCTGAA
GCACTTCTTCTTCGCTCAAGACGGCAACGCTGCTATCTCCGACTACGACTACTACCGTTACAACTTGCCC
ACCATGTGCGACATCCGTCAGCTGCTGTTCGTGGTCGAGGTGGTGGACAAGTACTTCGACTGCTACGACG
GTGGTTGCATCAACGCCAATCAAGTGATCGTGAACAACCTGGACAAGTCCGCTGGCTTCCCCTTCAACAA
ATGGGGCAAAGCTCGTCTGTACTACGACTCCATGTCCTACGAGGACCAGGACGCTCTGTTCGCTTACACC
AAGCGTAACGTGATCCCCACCATCACTCAGATGAACCTGAAATACGCCATCTCCGCTAAGAACCGTGCTC
GTACCGTGGCTGGTGTCTCCATCTGCTCCACCATGACCAACCGTCAGTTCCACCAGAAGCTGCTGAAGTC
AATCGCTGCTACCCGCGGTGCTACCGTGGTCATCGGTACTTCCAAGTTCTACGGTGGCTGGCACAACATG
CTGAAAACCGTGTACTCCGACGTGGAAAACCCTCACCTGATGGGCTGGGACTACCCCAAGTGCGATCGTG
CTATGCCTAACATGCTGCGTATCATGGCTTCCCTGGTGCTGGCTCGCAAGCACACTACTTGCTGCTCCCT
GTCTCACCGTTTCTACCGTCTGGCTAACGAGTGCGCTCAGGTGCTGTCCGAGATGGTCATGTGCGGTGGT
TCCCTGTACGTGAAGCCTGGTGGTACTTCCTCTGGCGACGCTACCACCGCTTACGCTAACTCCGTGTTCA
ACATCTGCCAGGCTGTGACCGCTAACGTGAACGCTCTGCTGTCCACCGACGGCAACAAGATCGCTGACAA
ATACGTGCGTAACCTGCAGCACCGTCTGTACGAGTGCCTGTACCGTAACCGTGACGTCGACACTGACTTC
GTGAACGAGTTCTACGCTTACCTGCGCAAGCACTTCAGCATGATGATCCTGTCCGACGACGCTGTCGTGT
GCTTCAACTCCACCTACGCTTCCCAAGGCCTGGTGGCTTCCATCAAGAACTTCAAGTCCGTGCTGTACTA
CCAGAACAACGTGTTCATGTCCGAGGCTAAGTGCTGGACCGAGACTGACCTGACTAAGGGTCCCCACGAG
TTCTGCTCCCAGCACACCATGCTGGTCAAGCAGGGCGACGATTACGTGTACCTGCCTTATCCTGATCCTT
CTCGTATCCTCGGCGCTGGTTGCTTCGTGGATGACATCGTCAAGACCGACGGAACCCTGATGATCGAGCG
TTTCGTGTCCCTGGCTATCGACGCTTACCCTCTGACTAAGCACCCCAATCAAGAGTACGCTGACGTGTTC
CACCTGTACCTGCAGTACATCCGCAAGCTGCACGACGAGCTGACCGGACACATGCTGGACATGTACTCCG
TGATGCTGACCAACGACAACACCTCTCGTTACTGGGAGCCCGAATTCTACGAGGCTATGTACACCCCTCA
CACCGTGCTGCAATAATAACATTGGAAGTGGATAACGGATCCGAATTCGAGCGCCGTCGACAAGCTTGCG
GCCTCATGATCTCCTAGGGGCCGCACTCGAGGCATGCGGTACCAAGCTTGTCGAGAAGTACTAGAGGATC
ATAATCAGCCATACCACATTTGTAGAGGTTTTACTTGCTTTAAAAAACCTCCCACACCTCCCCCTGAACC
TGAAACATAAAATGAATGCAATTGTTGTTGTTAACTTGTTTATTGCAGCTTATAATGGTTACAAATAAAG
CAATAGCATCACAAATTTCACAAATAAAGCATTTTTTTCACTGCATTCTAGTTGTGGTTTGTCCAAACTC
ATCAATGTATCTTATCATGTCTGGATCTGATCACTGCTTGAGCCTAGAAACATCCACCATTTAAATGGAG
TTAGGTTTAAACGCCTGCAGGGGAGATCCGAACCAGATAAGTGAAATCTAGTTCCAAACTATTTTGTCAT
TTTTAATTTTCGTATTAGCTTACGACGCTACACCCAGTTCCCATCTATTTTGTCACTCTTCCCTAAATAA
TCCTTAAAAACTCCATTTCCACCCCTCCCAGTTCCCAACTATTTTGTCCGCCCACAGCGGGGCATTTTTC
TTCCTGTTATGTTTTTAATCAAACATCCTGCCAACTCCATGTGACAAACCGTCATCTTCGGCTACTTTTT
CTCTGTCACAGAATGAAAATTTTTCTGTCATCTCTTCGTTATTAATGTTTGTAATTGACTGAATATCAAC
GCTTATTTGCAGCCTGAATGGCGAATGGG
[124 nt withheld, positions 4930-5053]
C
[91 nt withheld, positions 5055-5145]
A
[49 nt withheld, positions 5147-5195]
CCTTTGACGTTGGAGTCCACGTTCTT
[37 nt withheld, positions 5222-5258]
ACCCTATCTCGGTCTATTCTTTTGATTTATAAGGGATTTTGCCGATTTCGGCCTATTGGTTAAAAAATGA
GCTGATTTAACAAAAATTTAACGCGAATTTTAACAAACTATTAACGTTTACAATTTCAGGTGGCACTTTT
CGGGGAAATGTGCGCGGAACCCCTATTTGTTTATTTTTCTAAATACATTCAAATATGTATCCGCTCATGA
GACAATAACCCTGATAAATGCTTCAATACTATTGAAAAAGGAAGAGTATGAGTATTCAACATTTCCGTGT
CGCCCTTATTCCCTTTTTTGCGGCATTTTGCCTTCCTGTTTTTGCTCACCCAGAAACGCTGGTGAAAGTA
AAAGATGCTGAAGATCAGTTGGGTGCACGAGTGGGTTACATCGAACTGGATCTCAACAGCGGTAAGATCC
TTGAGAGTTTTCGCCCCGAAGAACGTTTTCCAATGATGAGCACTTTTAAAGTTCTGCTATGTGGCGCGGT
ATTATCCCGTATTGACGCCGGGCAAGAGCAACTCGGTCGCCGCATACACTATTCTCAGAATGACTTGGTT
GAGTACTCACCAGTCACAGAAAAGCATCTTACGGATGGCATGACAGTAAGAGAATTATGCAGTGCTGCCA
TAACCATGAGTGATAACACTGCGGCCAACTTACTTCTGACAACGATCGGAGGACCGAAGGAGCTAACCGC
TTTTTTGCACAACATGGGGGATCATGTAACTCGCCTTGATCGTTGGGAACCGGAGCTGAATGAAGCCATA
CCAAACGACGAGCGTGACACCACGATGCCTGTAGCAATGGCAACAACGTTGCGCAAACTATTAACTGGCG
AACTACTTACTCTAGCTTCCCGGCAACAATTAATAGACTGGATGGAGGCGGATAAAGTTGCAGGACCACT
TCTGCGCTCGGCCCTTCCGGCTGGCTGGTTTATTGCTGATAAATCTGGAGCCGGTGAGCGTGGGTCTCGC
GGTATCATTGCAGCACTGGGGCCAGATGGTAAGCCCTCCCGTATCGTAGTTATCTACACGACGGGGAGTC
AGGCAACTATGGATGAACGAAATAGACAGATCGCTGAGATAGGTGCCTCACTGATTAAGCATTGGTAACT
GTCAGACCAAGTTTACTCATATATACTTTAGATTGATTTAAAACTTCATTTTTAATTTAAAAGGATCTAG
GTGAAGATCCTTTTTGATAATCTCATGACCAAAATCCCTTAACGTGAGTTTTCGTTCCACTGAGCGTCAG
ACCCCGTAGAAAAGATCAAAGGATCTTCTTGAGATCCTTTTTTTCTGCGCGTAATCTGCTGCTTGCAAAC
AAAAAAACCACCGCTACCAGCGGTGGTTTGTTTGCCGGATCAAGAGCTACCAACTCTTTTTCCGAAGGTA
ACTGGCTTCAGCAGAGCGCAGATACCAAATACTGTCCTTCTAGTGTAGCCGTAGTTAGGCCACCACTTCA
AGAACTCTGTAGCACCGCCTACATACCTCGCTCTGCTAATCCTGTTACCAGTGGCTGCTGCCAGTGGCGA
TAAGTCGTGTCTTACCGGGTTGGACTCAAGACGATAGTTACCGGATAAGGCGCAGCGGTCGGGCTGAACG
GGGGGTTCGTGCACACAGCCCAGCTTGGAGCGAACGACCTACACCGAACTGAGATACCTACAGCGTGAGC
TATGAGAAAGCGCCACGCTTCCCGAAGGGAGAAAGGCGGACAGGTATCCGGTAAGCGGCAGGGTCGGAAC
AGGAGAGCGCACGAGGGAGCTTCCAGGGGGAAACGCCTGGTATCTTTATAGTCCTGTCGGGTTTCGCCAC
CTCTGACTTGAGCGTCGATTTTTGTGATGCTCGTCAGGGGGGCGGAGCCTATGGAAAAACGCCAGCAACG
CGGCCTTTTTACGGTTCCTGGCCTTTTGCTGGCCTTTTGCTCACATGTTCTTTCCTGCGTTATCCCCTGA
TTCTGTGGATAACCGTATTACCGCCTTTGAGTGAGCTGATACCGCTCGCCGCAGCCGAACGACCGAGCGC
AGCGAGTCAGTGAGCGAGGAAGCGGAAGAGGCGCGCCATGCGGTATTTTCTCCTTACGCATCTGTGCGGT
ATTTCACACCGCAATGGTGCACTCTCAGTACAATCTGCTCTGATGCCGCATAGTTAAGCCAGTATACACT
CCGCTATCGCTACGTGACTGGGTCATGGCTGCGCCCCGACACCCGCCAACACCCGCTGACGCGCCCTGAC
GGGCTTGTCTGCTCCCGGCATCCGCTTACAGACAAGCTGTGACCGTCTCCGGGAGCTGCATGTGTCAGAG
GTTTTCACCGTCATCACCGAAACGCGCGAGGCAGCTGCGGTAAAGCTCATCAGCGTGGTCGTGAAGCGAT
TCACAGATGTCTGCCTGTTCATCCGCGTCCAGCTCGTTGAGTTTCTCCAGAAGCGTTAATGTCTGGCTTC
TGATAAAGCGGGCCATGTTAAGGGCGGTTTTTTCCTGTTTGGTCACTGATGCCTCCGTGTAAGGGGGATT
TCTGTTCATGGGGGTAATGATACCGATGAAACGAGAGAGGATGCTCACGATACGGGTTACTGATGATGAA
CATGCCCGGTTACTGGAACGTTGTGAGGGTAAACAACTGGCGGTATGGATGCGGCGGGACCAGGACCAGC
CGCGTAACCTGGCAAAATCGGTTACGGTTGAGTAATAAATGGATGCCCTGCGTAAGCGGGTGTGGGCGGA
CAATAAAGTCTTAAACTGAACAAAATAGATCTAAACTATGACAATAAAGTCTTAAACTAGACAGAATAGT
TGTAAACTGAAATCAGTCCAGTTATGCTGTGAAAAAGCATACTGGACTTTTGTTATGGCTAAAGCAAACT
CTTCATTTTCTGAAGTGCAAATTGCCCGTCGTATTAAAGAGGGGCGTGGCCAAGGGCATGGTAAAGACTA
TATTCGCGGCGTTGTGACAATTTACCGAACAACTCCGCGGCCGGGAAGCCGATCTCGGCTTGAACGAATT
GTTAGGTGGCGGTACTTGGGTCGATATCAAAGTGCATCACTTCTTCCCGTATGCCCAACTTTGTATAGAG
AGCCACTGCGGGATCGTCACCGTAATCTGCTTGCACGTAGATCACATAAGCACCAAGCGCGTTGGCCTCA
TGCTTGAGGAGATTGATGAGCGCGGTGGCAATGCCCTGCCTCCGGTGCTCGCCGGAGACTGCGAGATCAT
AGATATAGATCTCACTACGCGGCTGCTCAAACTTGGGCAGAACGTAAGCCGCGAGAGCGCCAACAACCGC
TTCTTGGTCGAAGGCAGCAAGCGCGATGAATGTCTTACTACGGAGCAAGTTCCCGAGGTAATCGGAGTCC
GGCTGATGTTGGGAGTAGGTGGCTACGTCTCCGAACTCACGACCGAAAAGATCAAGAGCAGCCCGCATGG
ATTTGACTTGGTCAGGGCCGAGCCTACATGTGCGAATGATGCCCATACTTGAGCCACCTAACTTTGTTTT
AGGGCGACTGCCCTGCTGCGTAACATCGTTGCTGCTCCATAACATCAAACATCGACCCACGGCGTAACGC
GCTTGCTGCTTGGATGCCCGAGGCATAGACTGTACAAAAAAACAGTCATAACAAGCCATGAAAACCGCCA
CTGCGCCGTTACCACCGCTGCGTTCGGTCAAGGTTCTGGACCAGTTGCGTGAGCGCATACGCTACTTGCA
TTACAGTTTACGAACCGAACAGGCTTATGTCAACTGGGTTCGTGCCTTCATCCGTTTCCACGGTGTGCGT
CACCCGGCAACCTTGGGCAGCAGCGAAGTCGAGGCATTTCTGTCCTGGCTGGCGAACGAGCGCAAGGTTT
CGGTCTCCACGCATCGTCAGGCATTGGCGGCCTTGCTGTTCTTCTACGGCAAGGTGCTGTGCACGGATCT
GCCCTGGCTTCAGGAGATCGGAAGACCTCGGCCGTCGCGGCGCTTGCCGGTGGTGCTGACCCCGGATGAA
GTGGTTCGCATCCTCGGTTTTCTGGAAGGCGAGCATCGTTTGTTCGCCCAGGACTCTAGCTATAGTTCTA
GTGGTTGGCTACGTATACTCCGGACTATTAATAGATCATGGAGATAATTAGCGGCCGCGTTTAAACATCC
ACCATTTGATGGAGATAATT
Features (pLannotate 1.2.2; 20 found; start..end, strand, type, name):
    139..156     +  CDS            6xHis: 6xHis affinity tag
    166..1266    +  CDS            MBP: maltose binding protein from E. coli; malE (mutated); This version of the gene does not encode a signal sequence, so MBP will remain in the cytosol.
   1321..1337    +  CDS            TEV site (fragment): tobacco etch virus (TEV) protease recognition and cleavage site
   1348..4143    +  CDS            rep (fragment): R1AB_SARS2 - Experimental evidence at protein level: Swiss-Prot protein existence level 1. [2'-O-methyltransferase]: Methyltransferase that mediates mRNA cap 2'-O-ribose methylation to the 5'-cap structure of viral mRNAs. N7-methyl guanosine cap is a prerequisite for binding of nsp16. Therefore plays an essential role in viral mRNAs cap methylation which is essential to evade immune system. From Severe acute respiratory syndrome coronavirus 2 (2019-nCoV) (SARS-CoV-2).
   4267..4350    +  CDS            large T antigen (fragment): large T antigen from SV40 (simian virus 40)
   4373..4507    +  polyA_signal   SV40 poly(A) signal: SV40 polyadenylation signal
   4581..4746    -  mobile_element Tn7L: mini-Tn7 element (left end of the Tn7 transposon) Tn7
   4909..4925    +  CDS            lacZα (fragment): LacZα fragment of β-galactosidase; lacZ fragment
   4930..5384    +  rep_origin     f1 ori (sequence partly withheld): f1 bacteriophage origin of replication; arrow indicates direction of (+) strand synthesis
   5411..5515    +  promoter       AmpR promoter: bla
   5516..6376    +  CDS            AmpR: β-lactamase; bla; confers resistance to ampicillin, carbenicillin, and related antibiotics
   6547..7135    +  rep_origin     ori: high-copy-number ColE1/pMB1/pBR322/pUC origin of replication
   7326..7461    -  misc_feature   bom: basis of mobility region from pBR322
   7563..7754    -  CDS            rop: Rop protein, which maintains plasmids at low copy number; rop
   7795..7905    +  CDS            mbeC (fragment): MBEC_ECOLX - Experimental evidence at protein level: Swiss-Prot protein existence level 1. Required for efficient mobilization of ColE1 plasmid and is thus essential to promote the specific transfer of the plasmid during conjugation. Probably functions by inducing DNA bending, helping the MbeA relaxase to melt the DNA around the nic site and cleave the phosphodiester bond. Binds specifically double-stranded DNA (dsDNA) containing the ColE1 oriT but does not recognize the inverted repeat (IR). From Escherichia coli.
   7979..8203    -  mobile_element Tn7R: mini-Tn7 element (right end of the Tn7 transposon) Tn7
   8270..8803    -  CDS            GmR: gentamycin acetyltransferase; aacC1; confers resistance to gentamycin
   8973..9001    -  promoter       Pc promoter: intI1 (promoter lies within the coding sequence); class 1 integron promoter
   8979..9326    -  CDS            YPR2_ECOLX (fragment): Protein predicted: Swiss-Prot protein existence level 4. From Escherichia coli.
   9397..75      +  promoter       polyhedrin promoter (fragment) (across the origin): polh from Autographa californica; promoter for the baculovirus polyhedrin gene
