[The description below was written by a language model from this plasmid's Addgene catalogue record and pLannotate feature annotations shown in this document.]
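Description:
pFastBac-His-MBP-SCov2-nsp12 is a baculovirus donor (transfer) plasmid built on the pFastBac backbone for producing SARS-CoV-2 nsp12, the viral RNA-dependent RNA polymerase subunit, in insect cells. In E. coli it is maintained through a ColE1/pMB1-type origin with ampicillin resistance (β-lactamase). The annotation also finds an f1 origin, the pBR322 bom region and a rop gene, although the catalogue lists the plasmid as high copy.

The expression cassette lies between the Tn7R and Tn7L ends of a mini-Tn7 element, together with a gentamicin acetyltransferase gene driven by a Pc integron promoter. This arrangement allows site-specific transposition of the cassette and gentamicin marker into a baculovirus shuttle genome (bacmid) in a suitable E. coli strain, after which the recombinant bacmid is used to generate virus for infecting insect cells.

Within the transposable segment, the very late baculovirus polyhedrin promoter drives a single open reading frame encoding an N-terminal 6xHis tag, a cytosolic maltose-binding protein lacking its signal sequence, a TEV protease cleavage site and then nsp12, followed by an SV40 polyadenylation signal. The automated annotation labels the roughly 2.8 kb insert as a fragment of the ORF1ab replicase polyprotein and attaches a methyltransferase description. That text belongs to the generic polyprotein entry, and the catalogue identifies the insert as nsp12, introduced by ligation-independent cloning.

The tags support affinity purification and solubility, and TEV cleavage removes them from the polymerase. The associated publication title indicates use in structural studies of the replicating polymerase. The depositor and sequencing-derived records differ by only a few bases in length and show the same feature layout from different start points.
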