Addgene plasmid #154759: pFastBac-His-MBP-SCov2-nsp12
Purpose: Expression of SARS-CoV-2 nsp12
Depositing lab: Patrick Cramer. Depositing organization: Max Planck Institute for Multidisciplinary Sciences. Publication: Structure of replicating SARS-CoV-2 polymerase. Hillen HS, Kokic G, Farnung L, Dienemann C, Tegunov D, Cramer P. Nature. 2020 May 21. pii: 10.1038/s41586-020-2368-8. doi: 10.1038/s41586-020-2368-8. PubMed 32438371.
Backbone
  Vector backbone: pFastBac
  Backbone size w/o insert (bp): 6610
  Vector type: Insect Expression
  Selectable markers: Gentamicin
Growth in bacteria
  Bacterial resistance: Ampicillin, 100 μg/mL
  Growth temperature: 37°C
  Growth strain: DH5alpha
  Copy number: High Copy
Gene/Insert
  Gene/Insert name: SARS-CoV-2 nsp12
  Species: Severe acute respiratory syndrome coronavirus 2
  Insert size (bp): 2802
  Entrez Gene: ORF1ab (a.k.a. GU280_gp01)
  Promoter: Polyhedron
  Cloning method: Ligation Independent Cloning
  Sequencing primers: 5′ CAC TAT GGA AAA CGC CCA GAA AGG; 3′ GATGAGTTTGGACAAACCAC
Terms and licenses: Academic/Nonprofit Terms; Industry Terms: Not Available to Industry
How to cite: pFastBac-His-MBP-SCov2-nsp12 was a gift from Patrick Cramer (Addgene plasmid # 154759 ; http://n2t.net/addgene:154759 ; RRID:Addgene_154759)
