>Addgene plasmid #154759 | pFastBac-His-MBP-SCov2-nsp12 | depositor partial sequence | sequence record 299323 | SARS-CoV-2 nsp12 gene
TCTGCTGACGCTCAGTCCTTCCTGAACCGTGTGTGCGGTGTCTCTGCTGCTCGTCTGACTCCTTGCGGTA
CTGGAACCTCTACCGACGTGGTGTACCGTGCTTTCGACATCTACAACGACAAGGTGGCCGGTTTCGCTAA
GTTCCTCAAGACCAACTGCTGCCGCTTCCAAGAGAAGGACGAGGACGACAACCTGATCGACTCCTACTTC
GTGGTCAAGCGTCACACCTTCTCCAACTACCAGCACGAGGAAACTATCTACAACCTGCTGAAGGACTGCC
CCGCTGTGGCTAAGCACGACTTCTTCAAGTTCCGTATCGACGGCGACATGGTGCCCCACATCTCTCGTCA
GCGTCTGACCAAGTACACCATGGCTGACCTGGTGTACGCTCTGCGCCACTTCGATGAGGGAAACTGCGAC
ACCCTGAAAGAGATCCTGGTCACCTACAACTGCTGTGACGACGACTACTTCAACAAGAAGGATTGGTACG
ACTTCGTCGAGAACCCCGACATCCTGCGTGTGTACGCTAACCTGGGAGAGCGTGTGCGTCAGGCTCTGCT
CAAGACTGTGCAGTTCTGCGACGCTATGCGTAACGCTGGTATCGTGGGAGTGCTGACCCTGGACAACCAG
GACCTGAACGGCAATTGGTATGATTTCGGCGACTTCATCCAGACTACCCCTGGTTCTGGTGTCCCCGTGG
TGGACTCTTACTACTCCCTGCTGATGCCCATCCTGACTCTGACCCGTGCTCTGACCGCTGAGTCTCACGT
GGACACCGACCTGACCAAGCCTTACATCAAGTGGGACTTGCTGAAGTACGATTTCACCGAGGAACGCCTG
AAGCTGTTCGACCGTTACTTCAAGTACTGGGACCAGACCTACCATCCTAACTGCGTGAACTGCCTGGACG
ACCGTTGCATCCTGCACTGCGCTAACTTCAACGTGCTGTTCTCCACTGTGTTCCCTCCAACCTCCTTCGG
TCCTCTCGTGCGCAAGATCTTCGTGGACGGTGTCCCTTTCGTGGTGTCCACCGGTTACCACTTCCGTGAA
CTGGGTGTCGTGCATAACCAGGACGTCAACCTCCACTCCTCTCGTCTGTCCTTCAAAGAGCTGCTGGTCT
ACGCTGCTGACCCCGCTATGCATGCTGCTTCCGGAAACCTGCTGCTGGACAAGCGTACCACTTGCTTCTC
CGTGGCTGCCCTGACTAACAACGTGGCCTTCCAGACCGTGAAGCCCGGCAATTTCAACAAGGACTTCTAC
GATTTCGCCGTGTCCAAGGGCTTCTTCAAAGAAGGCTCCTCCGTCGAGCTGAAGCACTTCTTCTTCGCTC
AAGACGGCAACGCTGCTATCTCCGACTACGACTACTACCGTTACAACTTGCCCACCATGTGCGACATCCG
TCAGCTGCTGTTCGTGGTCGAGGTGGTGGACAAGTACTTCGACTGCTACGACGGTGGTTGCATCAACGCC
AATCAAGTGATCGTGAACAACCTGGACAAGTCCGCTGGCTTCCCCTTCAACAAATGGGGCAAAGCTCGTC
TGTACTACGACTCCATGTCCTACGAGGACCAGGACGCTCTGTTCGCTTACACCAAGCGTAACGTGATCCC
CACCATCACTCAGATGAACCTGAAATACGCCATCTCCGCTAAGAACCGTGCTCGTACCGTGGCTGGTGTC
TCCATCTGCTCCACCATGACCAACCGTCAGTTCCACCAGAAGCTGCTGAAGTCAATCGCTGCTACCCGCG
GTGCTACCGTGGTCATCGGTACTTCCAAGTTCTACGGTGGCTGGCACAACATGCTGAAAACCGTGTACTC
CGACGTGGAAAACCCTCACCTGATGGGCTGGGACTACCCCAAGTGCGATCGTGCTATGCCTAACATGCTG
CGTATCATGGCTTCCCTGGTGCTGGCTCGCAAGCACACTACTTGCTGCTCCCTGTCTCACCGTTTCTACC
GTCTGGCTAACGAGTGCGCTCAGGTGCTGTCCGAGATGGTCATGTGCGGTGGTTCCCTGTACGTGAAGCC
TGGTGGTACTTCCTCTGGCGACGCTACCACCGCTTACGCTAACTCCGTGTTCAACATCTGCCAGGCTGTG
ACCGCTAACGTGAACGCTCTGCTGTCCACCGACGGCAACAAGATCGCTGACAAATACGTGCGTAACCTGC
AGCACCGTCTGTACGAGTGCCTGTACCGTAACCGTGACGTCGACACTGACTTCGTGAACGAGTTCTACGC
TTACCTGCGCAAGCACTTCAGCATGATGATCCTGTCCGACGACGCTGTCGTGTGCTTCAACTCCACCTAC
GCTTCCCAAGGCCTGGTGGCTTCCATCAAGAACTTCAAGTCCGTGCTGTACTACCAGAACAACGTGTTCA
TGTCCGAGGCTAAGTGCTGGACCGAGACTGACCTGACTAAGGGTCCCCACGAGTTCTGCTCCCAGCACAC
CATGCTGGTCAAGCAGGGCGACGATTACGTGTACCTGCCTTATCCTGATCCTTCTCGTATCCTCGGCGCT
GGTTGCTTCGTGGATGACATCGTCAAGACCGACGGAACCCTGATGATCGAGCGTTTCGTGTCCCTGGCTA
TCGACGCTTACCCTCTGACTAAGCACCCCAATCAAGAGTACGCTGACGTGTTCCACCTGTACCTGCAGTA
CATCCGCAAGCTGCACGACGAGCTGACCGGACACATGCTGGACATGTACTCCGTGATGCTGACCAACGAC
AACACCTCTCGTTACTGGGAGCCCGAATTCTACGAGGCTATGTACACCCCTCACACCGTGCTGCAATAAT
AA
